Addgene plasmid #144513: TFORF3037
Purpose: Lentiviral vector for overexpressing transcription factor ORFs with unique 24-bp barcodes. Barcodes facilitate identification of transcription factors in pooled screens.
Depositing lab: Feng Zhang. Depositing organization: Broad Institute. Publication: A transcription factor atlas of directed differentiation. Joung J, Ma S, Tay T, Geiger-Schuller KR, Kirchgatterer PC, Verdine VK, Guo B, Arias-Garcia MA, Allen WE, Singh A, Kuksenko O, Abudayyeh OO, Gootenberg JS, Fu Z, Macrae RK, Buenrostro JD, Regev A, Zhang F. Cell. 2023 Jan 5;186(1):209-229.e26. doi: 10.1016/j.cell.2022.11.026. PubMed 36608654.
Backbone
  Vector backbone: pLX_TRC317
  Backbone manufacturer: Broad Institute Genetic Perturbation Platform
  Backbone size w/o insert (bp): 8264
  Vector type: Mammalian Expression, Lentiviral
  Selectable markers: Puromycin
Growth in bacteria
  Bacterial resistance: Ampicillin, 100 μg/mL
  Growth temperature: 37°C
  Growth strain: NEB Stable
  Copy number: High Copy
Gene/Insert
  Gene/Insert name: IRF2
  Species: H. sapiens (human)
  Insert size (bp): 1253
  Entrez Gene: IRF2 (a.k.a. IRF-2)
  Promoter: EF1a
  Tag / fusion protein: V5 (C terminal on insert)
  Cloning method: Gateway Cloning
  Sequencing primers: 5′ GGGTGGAGACTGAAGTTAGGCCAG; 3′ CACATAGCGTAAAAGGAGCAACATAG
Resource information
  A portion of this plasmid was derived from a plasmid made by: Broad Institute Genetic Perturbation Platform
Terms and licenses: Academic/Nonprofit Terms; Industry Terms: Not Available to Industry
Depositor comments: NM_002199.3 Please test multiple small colonies in case of plasmid recombination. To make this collection available in a timely manner, a portion of this collection was not fully sequenced by Addgene. If an Addgene verified full plasmid sequence is not available, please contact us prior to placing an order to request the full sequence.
How to cite: TFORF3037 was a gift from Feng Zhang (Addgene plasmid # 144513 ; http://n2t.net/addgene:144513 ; RRID:Addgene_144513)
