[The description below was written by a language model from this plasmid's Addgene catalogue record and pLannotate feature annotations shown in this document.]
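Description:
TFORF3037 is a lentiviral mammalian expression plasmid built on the pLX_TRC317 backbone, carrying the human IRF2 open reading frame (interferon regulatory factor 2) as one member of a barcoded transcription factor ORF collection. It is propagated in E. coli through a high-copy ColE1/pUC-type origin with ampicillin selection from the bla gene. An f1 origin and remnants of a lac/lacZα cloning region with flanking T7 and T3 promoters are also present in the bacterial portion. The depositor notes that the plasmid can recombine, which is consistent with its repeated LTR sequences.

The viral cassette has a third-generation, self-inactivating layout. An RSV promoter drives a truncated HIV-1 5' LTR, followed by the Ψ packaging signal with a gag fragment, the RRE for Rev-dependent nuclear export, a cPPT/CTS element, WPRE to enhance transcript expression, and a ΔU3 3' LTR, with an SV40 polyadenylation signal downstream. Within this unit, an SV40 early promoter drives puromycin N-acetyltransferase for selection of transduced cells. A separate EF-1α promoter drives IRF2, which was inserted by Gateway cloning and is flanked by attB1 and attB2 sites. The attB2 site is followed by a V5 epitope, recorded as a C-terminal tag on the insert. The annotated IRF2 coding region is somewhat shorter than the catalogued insert size, which presumably includes flanking sequence. The unique 24-bp barcode described for this collection is not annotated in the feature table, so its position cannot be stated.

The construct is intended for constitutive overexpression of IRF2 after lentiviral transduction, particularly in pooled screens where the barcode identifies which transcription factor each cell received, as in directed differentiation studies.
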