Features (pLannotate 1.2.2; 34 found; start..end, strand, type, name):
      5..231     +  promoter       RSV promoter: Rous sarcoma virus enhancer/promoter
    232..412     +  LTR            5' LTR (truncated): truncated 5' long terminal repeat (LTR) from HIV-1
    459..584     +  misc_feature   HIV-1 Ψ: packaging signal of human immunodeficiency virus type 1
    568..931     +  CDS            HIV-1 gag (fragment): gag protein from human immunodeficiency virus 1; gag
   1077..1310    +  misc_feature   RRE: The Rev response element (RRE) of HIV-1 allows for Rev-dependent mRNA export from the nucleus to the cytoplasm.
   1687..1713    +  CDS            Rev (fragment): human immunodeficiency virus 1 (HIV-1) Rev protein; rev; enhances nuclear export of unspliced and incompletely spliced viral mRNAs
   1720..1743    +  promoter       SV40 promoter (fragment): SV40 early promoter
   1744..1815    +  promoter       SV40 promoter (fragment): SV40 enhancer and early promoter
   1839..1974    +  rep_origin     SV40 ori: SV40 origin of replication
   2020..2616    +  CDS            PuroR (fragment): puromycin N-acetyltransferase; pac from Streptomyces; confers resistance to puromycin
   2665..2782    +  misc_feature   cPPT/CTS: central polypurine tract and central termination sequence of HIV-1
   2847..2913    +  CDS            small t antigen (fragment): SV40 (simian virus 40) small t antigen
   2920..4098    +  promoter       EF-1α promoter: strong constitutive promoter for human elongation factor EF-1α
   4119..4136    +  protein_bind   attB1 (fragment): mutant version of attB; core recombination site for the Gateway® BP reaction BP Clonase™
   4142..5188    +  CDS            IRF2: IRF2_HUMAN - Experimental evidence at protein level: Swiss-Prot protein existence level 1. Specifically binds to the upstream regulatory region of type I IFN and IFN-inducible MHC class I genes (the interferon consensus sequence (ICS)) and represses those genes. Also acts as an activator for several genes including H4 and IL7. Constitutively binds to the ISRE promoter to activate IL7. Involved in cell cycle regulation through binding the site II (HiNF-M) promoter region of H4 and activating transcription during cell growth. Antagonizes IRF1 transcriptional activation. From Homo sapiens (Human)
   5190..5214    -  protein_bind   attB2: mutant version of attB; recombination site for the Gateway® BP reaction BP Clonase™
   5222..5263    +  CDS            V5 tag: epitope tag from simian virus 5
   5279..5332    +  promoter       U6 promoter (fragment): RNA polymerase III promoter for human U6 snRNA
   5374..5962    +  misc_feature   WPRE: woodchuck hepatitis virus posttranscriptional regulatory element
   6013..6032    +  misc_feature   cPPT/CTS (fragment): central polypurine tract and central termination sequence of HIV-1
   6034..6267    +  LTR            3' LTR (ΔU3): self-inactivating 3' long terminal repeat (LTR) from HIV-1
   6345..6466    +  polyA_signal   SV40 poly(A) signal: SV40 polyadenylation signal
   6506..6641    +  rep_origin     SV40 ori: SV40 origin of replication
   6662..6680    -  promoter       T7 promoter: promoter for bacteriophage T7 RNA polymerase
   6688..6843    +  CDS            lacZα (fragment): LacZα fragment of β-galactosidase; lacZ fragment
   6848..7276    +  rep_origin     f1 ori (sequence partly withheld): f1 bacteriophage origin of replication; arrow indicates direction of (+) strand synthesis
   7329..7433    +  promoter       AmpR promoter: bla
   7434..8294    +  CDS            AmpR: β-lactamase; bla; confers resistance to ampicillin, carbenicillin, and related antibiotics
   8465..9053    +  rep_origin     ori: high-copy-number ColE1/pMB1/pBR322/pUC origin of replication
   9236..9328    +  CDS            lacI (fragment): lac repressor; lacI; The lac repressor binds to the lac operator to inhibit transcription in E. coli. This inhibition can be relieved by adding lactose or isopropyl-β-D-thiogalactopyranoside (IPTG).
   9341..9362    +  protein_bind   CAP binding site: CAP binding activates transcription in the presence of cAMP. E. coli catabolite activator protein
   9377..9407    +  promoter       lac promoter: promoter for the E. coli lac operon
   9415..9431    +  protein_bind   lac operator: The lac repressor binds to the lac operator to inhibit transcription in E. coli. This inhibition can be relieved by adding lactose or isopropyl-β-D-thiogalactopyranoside (IPTG). lac repressor encoded by lacI
   9476..9494    +  promoter       T3 promoter: promoter for bacteriophage T3 RNA polymerase
>Addgene plasmid #144513 | TFORF3037 | addgene full sequence | sequence record 404213 | Addgene NGS Result
TTAATGTAGTCTTATGCAATACTCTTGTAGTCTTGCAACATGGTAACGATGAGTTAGCAACATGCCTTAC
AAGGAGAGAAAAAGCACCGTGCATGCCGATTGGTGGAAGTAAGGTGGTACGATCGTGCCTTATTAGGAAG
GCAACAGACGGGTCTGACATGGATTGGACGAACCACTGAATTGCCGCATTGCAGAGATATTGTATTTAAG
TGCCTAGCTCGATACATAAACGGGTCTCTCTGGTTAGACCAGATCTGAGCCTGGGAGCTCTCTGGCTAAC
TAGGGAACCCACTGCTTAAGCCTCAATAAAGCTTGCCTTGAGTGCTTCAAGTAGTGTGTGCCCGTCTGTT
GTGTGACTCTGGTAACTAGAGATCCCTCAGACCCTTTTAGTCAGTGTGGAAAATCTCTAGCAGTGGCGCC
CGAACAGGGACTTGAAAGCGAAAGGGAAACCAGAGGAGCTCTCTCGACGCAGGACTCGGCTTGCTGAAGC
GCGCACGGCAAGAGGCGAGGGGCGGCGACTGGTGAGTACGCCAAAAATTTTGACTAGCGGAGGCTAGAAG
GAGAGAGATGGGTGCGAGAGCGTCAGTATTAAGCGGGGGAGAATTAGATCGCGATGGGAAAAAATTCGGT
TAAGGCCAGGGGGAAAGAAAAAATATAAATTAAAACATATAGTATGGGCAAGCAGGGAGCTAGAACGATT
CGCAGTTAATCCTGGCCTGTTAGAAACATCAGAAGGCTGTAGACAAATACTGGGACAGCTACAACCATCC
CTTCAGACAGGATCAGAAGAACTTAGATCATTATATAATACAGTAGCAACCCTCTATTGTGTGCATCAAA
GGATAGAGATAAAAGACACCAAGGAAGCTTTAGACAAGATAGAGGAAGAGCAAAACAAAAGTAAGACCAC
CGCACAGCAAGCGGCCGCTGATCTTCAGACCTGGAGGAGGAGATATGAGGGACAATTGGAGAAGTGAATT
ATATAAATATAAAGTAGTAAAAATTGAACCATTAGGAGTAGCACCCACCAAGGCAAAGAGAAGAGTGGTG
CAGAGAGAAAAAAGAGCAGTGGGAATAGGAGCTTTGTTCCTTGGGTTCTTGGGAGCAGCAGGAAGCACTA
TGGGCGCAGCGTCAATGACGCTGACGGTACAGGCCAGACAATTATTGTCTGGTATAGTGCAGCAGCAGAA
CAATTTGCTGAGGGCTATTGAGGCGCAACAGCATCTGTTGCAACTCACAGTCTGGGGCATCAAGCAGCTC
CAGGCAAGAATCCTGGCTGTGGAAAGATACCTAAAGGATCAACAGCTCCTGGGGATTTGGGGTTGCTCTG
GAAAACTCATTTGCACCACTGCTGTGCCTTGGAATGCTAGTTGGAGTAATAAATCTCTGGAACAGATTTG
GAATCACACGACCTGGATGGAGTGGGACAGAGAAATTAACAATTACACAAGCTTAATACACTCCTTAATT
GAAGAATCGCAAAACCAGCAAGAAAAGAATGAACAAGAATTATTGGAATTAGATAAATGGGCAAGTTTGT
GGAATTGGTTTAACATAACAAATTGGCTGTGGTATATAAAATTATTCATAATGATAGTAGGAGGCTTGGT
AGGTTTAAGAATAGTTTTTGCTGTACTTTCTATAGTGAATAGAGTTAGGCAGGGATATTCACCATTATCG
TTTCAGACCCACCTCCCAACCCCGAGGGGACCCATGCATTGCATCTCAATTAGTCAGCAACCAGGTGTGG
AAAGTCCCCAGGCTCCCCAGCAGGCAGAAGTATGCAAAGCATGCGTCTCAATTAGTCAGCAACCATAGTC
CCGCCCCTAACTCCGCCCATCCCGCCCCTAACTCCGCCCAGTTCCGCCCATTCTCCGCCCCATGGCTGAC
TAATTTTTTTTATTTATGCAGAGGCCGAGGCCGCCTCGGCCTCTGAGCTATTCCAGAAGTAGTGAGGAGG
CTTTTTTGGAGGCCTAGGCTTTTGCAAAAAGCTTTCTAGAGGTACCACCGGAGCTTACCATGACCGAGTA
CAAGCCCACGGTGCGCCTCGCCACCCGCGACGACGTCCCCAGGGCCGTACGCACCCTCGCCGCCGCGTTC
GCCGACTACCCCGCCACGCGCCACACCGTCGATCCGGACCGCCACATCGAGCGGGTCACCGAGCTGCAAG
AACTCTTCCTCACGCGCGTCGGGCTCGACATCGGCAAGGTGTGGGTCGCGGACGACGGCGCCGCCGTGGC
GGTCTGGACCACGCCGGAGAGCGTCGAAGCGGGGGCGGTGTTCGCCGAGATCGGCCCGCGCATGGCCGAG
TTGAGCGGTTCCCGGCTGGCCGCGCAGCAACAGATGGAAGGCCTCCTGGCGCCGCACCGGCCCAAGGAGC
CCGCGTGGTTCCTGGCCACCGTCGGCGTCTCGCCCGACCACCAGGGCAAGGGTCTGGGCAGCGCCGTCGT
GCTCCCCGGAGTGGAGGCGGCCGAGCGCGCCGGGGTGCCCGCCTTCCTGGAGACCTCCGCGCCCCGCAAC
CTCCCCTTCTACGAGCGGCTCGGCTTCACCGTCACCGCCGACGTCGAGGTGCCCGAAGGACCGCGCACCT
GGTGCATGACCCGCAAGCCCGGTGCCAGTTAACGAATTCTAGATCTTGAGACAAATGGCAGTATTCATCC
ACAATTTTAAAAGAAAAGGGGGGATTGGGGGGTACAGTGCAGGGGAAAGAATAGTAGACATAATAGCAAC
AGACATACAAACTAAAGAATTACAAAAACAAATTACAAAAATTCAAAATTTTCGGGTTTATTACAGGGAC
AGCAGAGATCCACTTTGGCGCCGGCTCGAGGCCTGCAGGTGCAAAGATGGATAAAGTTTTAAACAGAGAG
GAATCTTTGCAGCTAATGGACCTTCTAGGTCTTGAAAGGAGTGGGAATTGGCTCCGGTGCCCGTCAGTGG
GCAGAGCGCACATCGCCCACAGTCCCCGAGAAGTTGGGGGGAGGGGTCGGCAATTGAACCGGTGCCTAGA
GAAGGTGGCGCGGGGTAAACTGGGAAAGTGATGTCGTGTACTGGCTCCGCCTTTTTCCCGAGGGTGGGGG
AGAACCGTATATAAGTGCAGTAGTCGCCGTGAACGTTCTTTTTCGCAACGGGTTTGCCGCCAGAACACAG
GTAAGTGCCGTGTGTGGTTCCCGCGGGCCTGGCCTCTTTACGGGTTATGGCCCTTGCGTGCCTTGAATTA
CTTCCACCTGGCTGCAGTACGTGATTCTTGATCCCGAGCTTCGGGTTGGAAGTGGGTGGGAGAGTTCGAG
GCCTTGCGCTTAAGGAGCCCCTTCGCCTCGTGCTTGAGTTGAGGCCTGGCCTGGGCGCTGGGGCCGCCGC
GTGCGAATCTGGTGGCACCTTCGCGCCTGTCTCGCTGCTTTCGATAAGTCTCTAGCCATTTAAAATTTTT
GATGACCTGCTGCGACGCTTTTTTTCTGGCAAGATAGTCTTGTAAATGCGGGCCAAGATCTGCACACTGG
TATTTCGGTTTTTGGGGCCGCGGGCGGCGACGGGGCCCGTGCGTCCCAGCGCACATGTTCGGCGAGGCGG
GGCCTGCGAGCGCGGCCACCGAGAATCGGACGGGGGTAGTCTCAAGCTGGCCGGCCTGCTCTGGTGCCTG
GCCTCGCGCCGCCGTGTATCGCCCCGCCCTGGGCGGCAAGGCTGGCCCGGTCGGCACCAGTTGCGTGAGC
GGAAAGATGGCCGCTTCCCGGCCCTGCTGCAGGGAGCTCAAAATGGAGGACGCGGCGCTCGGGAGAGCGG
GCGGGTGAGTCACCCACACAAAGGAAAAGGGCCTTTCCGTCCTCAGCCGTCGCTTCATGTGACTCCACGG
AGTACCGGGCGCCGTCCAGGCACCTCGATTAGTTCTCGAGCTTTTGGAGTACGTCGTCTTTAGGTTGGGG
GGAGGGGTTTTATGCGATGGAGTTTCCCCACACTGAGTGGGTGGAGACTGAAGTTAGGCCAGCTTGGCAC
TTGATGTAATTCTCCTTGGAATTTGCCCTTTTTGAGTTTGGATCTTGGTTCATTCTCAAGCCTCAGACAG
TGGTTCAAAGTTTTTTTCTTCCATTTCAGGTGTCGTGAGGCTAGCATCGATTGATCAACAAGTTTGTACA
AAAAAGTTGGCATGCCGGTGGAAAGGATGCGCATGCGCCCGTGGCTGGAGGAGCAGATAAACTCCAACAC
GATCCCGGGGCTCAAGTGGCTTAACAAGGAAAAGAAGATTTTTCAGATCCCCTGGATGCATGCGGCTAGA
CATGGGTGGGATGTGGAAAAAGATGCACCACTCTTTAGAAACTGGGCAATCCATACAGGAAAGCATCAAC
CAGGAGTAGATAAACCTGATCCCAAAACATGGAAGGCGAATTTCAGATGCGCCATGAATTCCTTGCCTGA
TATTGAAGAAGTCAAGGATAAAAGCATAAAGAAAGGAAATAATGCCTTCAGGGTCTACCGAATGCTGCCC
CTATCAGAACGGCCTTCTAAGAAAGGAAAGAAACCAAAGACAGAAAAAGAAGACAAAGTTAAGCACATCA
AGCAAGAACCAGTTGAGTCATCTCTGGGGCTTAGTAATGGAGTAAGTGATCTTTCTCCTGAGTATGCGGT
CCTGACTTCAACTATAAAAAATGAAGTGGATAGTACGGTGAACATCATAGTTGTAGGACAGTCCCATCTG
GACAGCAACATTGAGAATCAAGAGATTGTCACCAATCCGCCAGACATTTGCCAAGTTGTAGAGGTGACCA
CTGAGAGCGACGAGCAGCCGGTCAGCATGAGCGAGCTCTACCCTCTGCAGATCTCCCCCGTGTCTTCCTA
TGCAGAAAGCGAAACGACTGATAGTGTGCCCAGCGATGAAGAGAGTGCCGAGGGGCGGCCACACTGGCGG
AAGAGGAATATTGAAGGCAAACAGTACCTCAGCAACATGGGGACTCGAGGCTCCTACCTGCTGCCCGGCA
TGGCGTCCTTCGTCACTTCCAACAAACCGGACCTCCAGGTCACCATCAAAGAGGAGAGCAATCCGGTGCC
TTACAACAGCTCCTGGCCCCCTTTTCAAGACCTCCCCCTTTCTTCCTCCATGACCCCAGCATCCAGCAGC
AGTCGGCCAGACCGGGAGACCCGGGCCAGCGTCATCAAGAAAACATCGGATATCACCCAGGCCCGCGTCA
AGAGCTGTTACCCAACTTTCTTGTACAAAGTGGTTGATATCGGTAAGCCTATCCCTAACCCTCTCCTCGG
TCTCGATTCTACGTAGTAATGAACTAGTCCGTAACTTGAAAGTATTTCGATTTCTTGGCTTTATATATCT
TGTGGAAAGGACGAGAGTATAACCTAGCCAACCTAAGCACGCGTTAAGTCGACAATCAACCTCTGGATTA
CAAAATTTGTGAAAGATTGACTGGTATTCTTAACTATGTTGCTCCTTTTACGCTATGTGGATACGCTGCT
TTAATGCCTTTGTATCATGCTATTGCTTCCCGTATGGCTTTCATTTTCTCCTCCTTGTATAAATCCTGGT
TGCTGTCTCTTTATGAGGAGTTGTGGCCCGTTGTCAGGCAACGTGGCGTGGTGTGCACTGTGTTTGCTGA
CGCAACCCCCACTGGTTGGGGCATTGCCACCACCTGTCAGCTCCTTTCCGGGACTTTCGCTTTCCCCCTC
CCTATTGCCACGGCGGAACTCATCGCCGCCTGCCTTGCCCGCTGCTGGACAGGGGCTCGGCTGTTGGGCA
CTGACAATTCCGTGGTGTTGTCGGGGAAATCATCGTCCTTTCCTTGGCTGCTCGCCTGTGTTGCCACCTG
GATTCTGCGCGGGACGTCCTTCTGCTACGTCCCTTCGGCCCTCAATCCAGCGGACCTTCCTTCCCGCGGC
CTGCTGCCGGCTCTGCGGCCTCTTCCGCGTCTTCGCCTTCGCCCTCAGACGAGTCGGATCTCCCTTTGGG
CCGCCTCCCCGCGTCGACTTTAAGACCAATGACTTACAAGGCAGCTGTAGATCTTAGCCACTTTTTAAAA
GAAAAGGGGGGACTGGAAGGGCTAATTCACTCCCAACGAAGACAAGATCTGCTTTTTGCTTGTACTGGGT
CTCTCTGGTTAGACCAGATCTGAGCCTGGGAGCTCTCTGGCTAACTAGGGAACCCACTGCTTAAGCCTCA
ATAAAGCTTGCCTTGAGTGCTTCAAGTAGTGTGTGCCCGTCTGTTGTGTGACTCTGGTAACTAGAGATCC
CTCAGACCCTTTTAGTCAGTGTGGAAAATCTCTAGCAGTACGTATAGTAGTTCATGTCATCTTATTATTC
AGTATTTATAACTTGCAAAGAAATGAATATCAGAGAGTGAGAGGAACTTGTTTATTGCAGCTTATAATGG
TTACAAATAAAGCAATAGCATCACAAATTTCACAAATAAAGCATTTTTTTCACTGCATTCTAGTTGTGGT
TTGTCCAAACTCATCAATGTATCTTATCATGTCTGGCTCTAGCTATCCCGCCCCTAACTCCGCCCATCCC
GCCCCTAACTCCGCCCAGTTCCGCCCATTCTCCGCCCCATGGCTGACTAATTTTTTTTATTTATGCAGAG
GCCGAGGCCGCCTCGGCCTCTGAGCTATTCCAGAAGTAGTGAGGAGGCTTTTTTGGAGGCCTAGGGACGT
ACCCAATTCGCCCTATAGTGAGTCGTATTACGCGCGCTCACTGGCCGTCGTTTTACAACGTCGTGACTGG
GAAAACCCTGGCGTTACCCAACTTAATCGCCTTGCAGCACATCCCCCTTTCGCCAGCTGGCGTAATAGCG
AAGAGGCCCGCACCGATCGCCCTTCCCAACAGTTGCGCAGCCTGAATGGCGAATGGG
[124 nt withheld, positions 6848-6971]
C
[91 nt withheld, positions 6973-7063]
A
[49 nt withheld, positions 7065-7113]
CCTTTGACGTTGGAGTCCACGTTCTTT
[37 nt withheld, positions 7141-7177]
ACCCTATCTCGGTCTATTCTTTTGATTTATAAGGGATTTTGCCGATTTCGGCCTATTGGTTAAAAAATGA
GCTGATTTAACAAAAATTTAACGCGAATTTTAACAAAATATTAACGCTTACAATTTAGGTGGCACTTTTC
GGGGAAATGTGCGCGGAACCCCTATTTGTTTATTTTTCTAAATACATTCAAATATGTATCCGCTCATGAG
ACAATAACCCTGATAAATGCTTCAATAATATTGAAAAAGGAAGAGTATGAGTATTCAACATTTCCGTGTC
GCCCTTATTCCCTTTTTTGCGGCATTTTGCCTTCCTGTTTTTGCTCACCCAGAAACGCTGGTGAAAGTAA
AAGATGCTGAAGATCAGTTGGGTGCACGAGTGGGTTACATCGAACTGGATCTCAACAGCGGTAAGATCCT
TGAGAGTTTTCGCCCCGAAGAACGTTTTCCAATGATGAGCACTTTTAAAGTTCTGCTATGTGGCGCGGTA
TTATCCCGTATTGACGCCGGGCAAGAGCAACTCGGTCGCCGCATACACTATTCTCAGAATGACTTGGTTG
AGTACTCACCAGTCACAGAAAAGCATCTTACGGATGGCATGACAGTAAGAGAATTATGCAGTGCTGCCAT
AACCATGAGTGATAACACTGCGGCCAACTTACTTCTGACAACGATCGGAGGACCGAAGGAGCTAACCGCT
TTTTTGCACAACATGGGGGATCATGTAACTCGCCTTGATCGTTGGGAACCGGAGCTGAATGAAGCCATAC
CAAACGACGAGCGTGACACCACGATGCCTGTAGCAATGGCAACAACGTTGCGCAAACTATTAACTGGCGA
ACTACTTACTCTAGCTTCCCGGCAACAATTAATAGACTGGATGGAGGCGGATAAAGTTGCAGGACCACTT
CTGCGCTCGGCCCTTCCGGCTGGCTGGTTTATTGCTGATAAATCTGGAGCCGGTGAGCGTGGGTCTCGCG
GTATCATTGCAGCACTGGGGCCAGATGGTAAGCCCTCCCGTATCGTAGTTATCTACACGACGGGGAGTCA
GGCAACTATGGATGAACGAAATAGACAGATCGCTGAGATAGGTGCCTCACTGATTAAGCATTGGTAACTG
TCAGACCAAGTTTACTCATATATACTTTAGATTGATTTAAAACTTCATTTTTAATTTAAAAGGATCTAGG
TGAAGATCCTTTTTGATAATCTCATGACCAAAATCCCTTAACGTGAGTTTTCGTTCCACTGAGCGTCAGA
CCCCGTAGAAAAGATCAAAGGATCTTCTTGAGATCCTTTTTTTCTGCGCGTAATCTGCTGCTTGCAAACA
AAAAAACCACCGCTACCAGCGGTGGTTTGTTTGCCGGATCAAGAGCTACCAACTCTTTTTCCGAAGGTAA
CTGGCTTCAGCAGAGCGCAGATACCAAATACTGTTCTTCTAGTGTAGCCGTAGTTAGGCCACCACTTCAA
GAACTCTGTAGCACCGCCTACATACCTCGCTCTGCTAATCCTGTTACCAGTGGCTGCTGCCAGTGGCGAT
AAGTCGTGTCTTACCGGGTTGGACTCAAGACGATAGTTACCGGATAAGGCGCAGCGGTCGGGCTGAACGG
GGGGTTCGTGCACACAGCCCAGCTTGGAGCGAACGACCTACACCGAACTGAGATACCTACAGCGTGAGCT
ATGAGAAAGCGCCACGCTTCCCGAAGGGAGAAAGGCGGACAGGTATCCGGTAAGCGGCAGGGTCGGAACA
GGAGAGCGCACGAGGGAGCTTCCAGGGGGAAACGCCTGGTATCTTTATAGTCCTGTCGGGTTTCGCCACC
TCTGACTTGAGCGTCGATTTTTGTGATGCTCGTCAGGGGGGCGGAGCCTATGGAAAAACGCCAGCAACGC
GGCCTTTTTACGGTTCCTGGCCTTTTGCTGGCCTTTTGCTCACATGTTCTTTCCTGCGTTATCCCCTGAT
TCTGTGGATAACCGTATTACCGCCTTTGAGTGAGCTGATACCGCTCGCCGCAGCCGAACGACCGAGCGCA
GCGAGTCAGTGAGCGAGGAAGCGGAAGAGCGCCCAATACGCAAACCGCCTCTCCCCGCGCGTTGGCCGAT
TCATTAATGCAGCTGGCACGACAGGTTTCCCGACTGGAAAGCGGGCAGTGAGCGCAACGCAATTAATGTG
AGTTAGCTCACTCATTAGGCACCCCAGGCTTTACACTTTATGCTTCCGGCTCGTATGTTGTGTGGAATTG
TGAGCGGATAACAATTTCACACAGGAAACAGCTATGACCATGATTACGCCAAGCGCGCAATTAACCCTCA
CTAAAGGGAACAAAAGCTGGAGCTGCAAGC
