>Addgene plasmid #144513 | TFORF3037 | depositor partial sequence | sequence record 285654 | Insert
ATCGATTGATCAACAAGTTTGTACAAAAAAGTTGGCATGCCGGTGGAAAGGATGCGCATGCGCCCGTGGC
TGGAGGAGCAGATAAACTCCAACACGATCCCGGGGCTCAAGTGGCTTAACAAGGAAAAGAAGATTTTTCA
GATCCCCTGGATGCATGCGGCTAGACATGGGTGGGATGTGGAAAAAGATGCACCACTCTTTAGAAACTGG
GCAATCCATACAGGAAAGCATCAACCAGGAGTAGATAAACCTGATCCCAAAACATGGAAGGCGAATTTCA
GATGCGCCATGAATTCCTTGCCTGATATTGAAGAAGTCAAGGATAAAAGCATAAAGAAAGGAAATAATGC
CTTCAGGGTCTACCGAATGCTGCCCCTATCAGAACGGCCTTCTAAGAAAGGAAAGAAACCAAAGACAGAA
AAAGAAGACAAAGTTAAGCACATCAAGCAAGAACCAGTTGAGTCATCTCTGGGGCTTAGTAATGGAGTAA
GTGATCTTTCTCCTGAGTATGCGGTCCTGACTTCAACTATAAAAAATGAAGTGGATAGTACGGTGAACAT
CATAGTTGTAGGACAGTCCCATCTGGACAGCAACATTGAGAATCAAGAGATTGTCACCAATCCGCCAGAC
ATTTGCCAAGTTGTAGAGGTGACCACTGAGAGCGACGAGCAGCCGGTCAGCATGAGCGAGCTCTACCCTC
TGCAGATCTCCCCCGTGTCTTCCTATGCAGAAAGCGAAACGACTGATAGTGTGCCCAGCGATGAAGAGAG
TGCCGAGGGGCGGCCACACTGGCGGAAGAGGAATATTGAAGGCAAACAGTACCTCAGCAACATGGGGACT
CGAGGCTCCTACCTGCTGCCCGGCATGGCGTCCTTCGTCACTTCCAACAAACCGGACCTCCAGGTCACCA
TCAAAGAGGAGAGCAATCCGGTGCCTTACAACAGCTCCTGGCCCCCTTTTCAAGACCTCCCCCTTTCTTC
CTCCATGACCCCAGCATCCAGCAGCAGTCGGCCAGACCGGGAGACCCGGGCCAGCGTCATCAAGAAAACA
TCGGATATCACCCAGGCCCGCGTCAAGAGCTGTTACCCAACTTTCTTGTACAAAGTGGTTGATATCGGTA
AGCCTATCCCTAACCCTCTCCTCGGTCTCGATTCTACGTAGTAATGAACTAGTCCGTAACTTGAAAGTAT
TTCGATTTCTTGGCTTTATATATCTTGTGGAAAGGACGAGAGTATAACCTAGCCAACCTAAGC
