>Addgene plasmid #144513 | TFORF3037 | depositor partial sequence | sequence record 285655 | Barcode
GAGTATAACCTAGCCAACCTAAGC
